Addgene plasmid #115137: pCMV-T7-hAcrVA2.1-NLS(sv40) (BPK5059)
Purpose: CMV-T7 promoter expression plasmid for human codon optimized AcrVA2.1 anti-CRISPR protein with C-terminal NLS
Depositing lab: Joseph Bondy-Denomy & Keith Joung & Benjamin Kleinstiver. Depositing organization: Massachusetts General Hospital. Publication: Discovery of widespread Type I and Type V CRISPR-Cas inhibitors. Marino ND, Zhang JY, Borges AL, Sousa AA, Leon LM, Rauch BJ, Walton RT, Berry JD, Joung JK, Kleinstiver BP, Bondy-Denomy J. Science. 2018 Sep 6. pii: science.aau5174. doi: 10.1126/science.aau5174. PubMed 30190308.
Backbone
  Vector backbone: JDS246 (Plasmid #43861)
  Backbone manufacturer: Joung lab (Addgene Plasmid #43861)
  Vector type: Mammalian Expression
Growth in bacteria
  Bacterial resistance: Ampicillin, 100 μg/mL
  Growth temperature: 37°C
  Growth strain: DH5alpha
  Copy number: High Copy
Gene/Insert
  Gene/Insert name: human codon optimized AcrVA2.1 anti-CRISPR protein (alt name: BPK5059)
  Species: Synthetic
  Tag / fusion protein: NLS(SV40) (C terminal on insert)
  Cloning method: Gibson Cloning
  Sequencing primers: 5′ CMV-F; 3′ BGH-rev
Terms and licenses: Academic/Nonprofit Terms; Industry Terms: Not Available to Industry
How to cite: pCMV-T7-hAcrVA2.1-NLS(sv40) (BPK5059) was a gift from Joseph Bondy-Denomy & Keith Joung & Benjamin Kleinstiver (Addgene plasmid # 115137 ; http://n2t.net/addgene:115137 ; RRID:Addgene_115137)
