[The description below was written by a language model from this plasmid's Addgene catalogue record and pLannotate feature annotations shown in this document.]
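Description:
pCMV-T7-hAcrVA2.1-NLS(sv40), also called BPK5059, is a small (about 4.4 kb) mammalian expression plasmid built on the JDS246 backbone. It is propagated in E. coli from a high-copy ColE1/pUC-type origin and selected with ampicillin through the β-lactamase gene and its native promoter. The annotation also picks up short backbone remnants (lac promoter/operator and CAP site, fragments of lacI, an SV40 promoter, a pBluescript MCS and the pBR322 bom region). These appear to be vestigial rather than functional parts of the design, and no mammalian selection marker is annotated.

The payload is a synthetic, human codon-optimized open reading frame for the anti-CRISPR protein AcrVA2.1, fused at its C terminus to an SV40 nuclear localization signal so that the protein accumulates in the nucleus. The annotation tool did not label the coding sequence itself. It presumably lies in the unannotated stretch that spans the plasmid's numbering origin, between the T7 promoter and the bGH polyadenylation signal. Transcription in mammalian cells is driven by the human cytomegalovirus immediate-early enhancer and promoter and terminated by the bGH poly(A) signal. The bacteriophage T7 promoter sits just upstream of the insert and additionally allows in vitro transcription or expression in systems that supply T7 RNA polymerase.

The plasmid comes from work describing inhibitors of Type I and Type V CRISPR-Cas systems. It is suited to transient transfection experiments that test whether AcrVA2.1 can block Type V (Cas12a-family) nuclease activity in human cells, for example when co-delivered with nuclease and guide RNA expression plasmids.
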