Features (pLannotate 1.2.2; 14 found; start..end, strand, type, name):
   1060..1284    +  polyA_signal   bGH poly(A) signal: bovine growth hormone polyadenylation signal
   1288..1309    +  promoter       SV40 promoter (fragment): SV40 enhancer and early promoter
   1314..1330    +  misc_feature   MCS (fragment): pBluescript multiple cloning site
   1379..1395    -  protein_bind   lac operator: The lac repressor binds to the lac operator to inhibit transcription in E. coli. This inhibition can be relieved by adding lactose or isopropyl-β-D-thiogalactopyranoside (IPTG). lac repressor encoded by lacI
   1403..1433    -  promoter       lac promoter: promoter for the E. coli lac operon
   1448..1469    -  protein_bind   CAP binding site: CAP binding activates transcription in the presence of cAMP. E. coli catabolite activator protein
   1482..1574    -  CDS            lacI (fragment): lac repressor; lacI; The lac repressor binds to the lac operator to inhibit transcription in E. coli. This inhibition can be relieved by adding lactose or isopropyl-β-D-thiogalactopyranoside (IPTG).
   1757..2345    -  rep_origin     ori: high-copy-number ColE1/pMB1/pBR322/pUC origin of replication
   2516..3376    -  CDS            AmpR: β-lactamase; bla; confers resistance to ampicillin, carbenicillin, and related antibiotics
   3377..3481    -  promoter       AmpR promoter: bla
   3552..3596    -  misc_feature   bom (fragment): basis of mobility region from pBR322
   3751..4130    +  enhancer       CMV enhancer: human cytomegalovirus immediate early enhancer
   4131..4334    +  promoter       CMV promoter: human cytomegalovirus (CMV) immediate early promoter
   4376..4394    +  promoter       T7 promoter: promoter for bacteriophage T7 RNA polymerase
>Addgene plasmid #115137 | pCMV-T7-hAcrVA2.1-NLS(sv40) (BPK5059) | addgene full sequence | sequence record 220492 | Addgene NGS Result
ATGGGCCACCACACGATAGCTAGAATGAACGCCTTTAACAAGGCTTTCGGCAATGCCAAGGACTGTTACA
AGAAAATGCAGGCCTGGCACCTCAATAACAAACCAAAACATATCTTTAGCCCGCTCCAGAATACCCTCTC
ACTGAATGAAGGCTTGGCAGCGCTTTATGAGCTTCATGGCGGGAAGGAGGATGAACACATTCTGTCTATC
CTCTGTTGCCTGTATCTGTATGGGACATGGAGAAACACACTGGGCATATACCAACTGGATGAAGAAATAA
TTAAGGATTGCAAAGAGTTGCCCGATGACACACCTACAAGCATTTTCCTTAACTTGCCTGACTGGTGTGT
TTACGTCGATATCTCAAGCGCGAAAATTGCCACCATAGATGGCGGCGTCGCAAAGCACATAAAGGGTTTT
TGGGCGATCTACGACAACATTGAGATGCACGGCGTGAACCACGATGTCCTCAATTTTATAATCGACACTG
ATACGGACAACAATATCTATGTACCACAGTCTCTTATCCTCAGTTCTGAGATGTCAGTAGCGGAGAGTCT
TGACTACGGTCTGACCCTCTTCGGGTATGACGAATCTAACGAGTTGGTCAAAGGGATGCTTCCATACCTC
CTTTGGCTGTGCGTTGCTGAGCCGGACATAACACACAAAGGCTTGCCAGTCAGCAGAGAGGAGCTTACAA
AGCCTAAACACGGAATAAATAAGAAGACGGGGGCCTTCGTGACGCCTAGCGAACCTTTCATATATCAGAT
AGGAGAACGGCTCGGTGGGGAGGTGAGAAGATACCAGAGCCTGATAGACGATGAAAAGAACCAAAATAGA
CATCACACTAAAAGGCCGCACATAAGGAGGGGGCACTGGCACGGCTACTGGCAGGGGACGGGACAGGCAA
AGGAGTTTAAGGTTCGATGGCAACCGGCTGTTTTTGTAAACTCAGGTGTCGGATCCGGCGGTGGAGGCAG
TGGGCCCAAGAAGAAGAGGAAAGTCTGACCGGTCATCATCACCATCACCATTGAGTTTAAACCCGCTGAT
CAGCCTCGACTGTGCCTTCTAGTTGCCAGCCATCTGTTGTTTGCCCCTCCCCCGTGCCTTCCTTGACCCT
GGAAGGTGCCACTCCCACTGTCCTTTCCTAATAAAATGAGGAAATTGCATCGCATTGTCTGAGTAGGTGT
CATTCTATTCTGGGGGGTGGGGTGGGGCAGGACAGCAAGGGGGAGGATTGGGAAGACAATAGCAGGCATG
CTGGGGATGCGGTGGGCTCTATGGCTTCTGAGGCGGAAAGAACCAGCTGGGGCTCGATACCGTCGACCTC
TAGCTAGAGCTTGGCGTAATCATGGTCATAGCTGTTTCCTGTGTGAAATTGTTATCCGCTCACAATTCCA
CACAACATACGAGCCGGAAGCATAAAGTGTAAAGCCTAGGGTGCCTAATGAGTGAGCTAACTCACATTAA
TTGCGTTGCGCTCACTGCCCGCTTTCCAGTCGGGAAACCTGTCGTGCCAGCTGCATTAATGAATCGGCCA
ACGCGCGGGGAGAGGCGGTTTGCGTATTGGGCGCTCTTCCGCTTCCTCGCTCACTGACTCGCTGCGCTCG
GTCGTTCGGCTGCGGCGAGCGGTATCAGCTCACTCAAAGGCGGTAATACGGTTATCCACAGAATCAGGGG
ATAACGCAGGAAAGAACATGTGAGCAAAAGGCCAGCAAAAGGCCAGGAACCGTAAAAAGGCCGCGTTGCT
GGCGTTTTTCCATAGGCTCCGCCCCCCTGACGAGCATCACAAAAATCGACGCTCAAGTCAGAGGTGGCGA
AACCCGACAGGACTATAAAGATACCAGGCGTTTCCCCCTGGAAGCTCCCTCGTGCGCTCTCCTGTTCCGA
CCCTGCCGCTTACCGGATACCTGTCCGCCTTTCTCCCTTCGGGAAGCGTGGCGCTTTCTCATAGCTCACG
CTGTAGGTATCTCAGTTCGGTGTAGGTCGTTCGCTCCAAGCTGGGCTGTGTGCACGAACCCCCCGTTCAG
CCCGACCGCTGCGCCTTATCCGGTAACTATCGTCTTGAGTCCAACCCGGTAAGACACGACTTATCGCCAC
TGGCAGCAGCCACTGGTAACAGGATTAGCAGAGCGAGGTATGTAGGCGGTGCTACAGAGTTCTTGAAGTG
GTGGCCTAACTACGGCTACACTAGAAGAACAGTATTTGGTATCTGCGCTCTGCTGAAGCCAGTTACCTTC
GGAAAAAGAGTTGGTAGCTCTTGATCCGGCAAACAAACCACCGCTGGTAGCGGTGGTTTTTTTGTTTGCA
AGCAGCAGATTACGCGCAGAAAAAAAGGATCTCAAGAAGATCCTTTGATCTTTTCTACGGGGTCTGACGC
TCAGTGGAACGAAAACTCACGTTAAGGGATTTTGGTCATGAGATTATCAAAAAGGATCTTCACCTAGATC
CTTTTAAATTAAAAATGAAGTTTTAAATCAATCTAAAGTATATATGAGTAAACTTGGTCTGACAGTTACC
AATGCTTAATCAGTGAGGCACCTATCTCAGCGATCTGTCTATTTCGTTCATCCATAGTTGCCTGACTCCC
CGTCGTGTAGATAACTACGATACGGGAGGGCTTACCATCTGGCCCCAGTGCTGCAATGATACCGCGAGAC
CCACGCTCACCGGCTCCAGATTTATCAGCAATAAACCAGCCAGCCGGAAGGGCCGAGCGCAGAAGTGGTC
CTGCAACTTTATCCGCCTCCATCCAGTCTATTAATTGTTGCCGGGAAGCTAGAGTAAGTAGTTCGCCAGT
TAATAGTTTGCGCAACGTTGTTGCCATTGCTACAGGCATCGTGGTGTCACGCTCGTCGTTTGGTATGGCT
TCATTCAGCTCCGGTTCCCAACGATCAAGGCGAGTTACATGATCCCCCATGTTGTGCAAAAAAGCGGTTA
GCTCCTTCGGTCCTCCGATCGTTGTCAGAAGTAAGTTGGCCGCAGTGTTATCACTCATGGTTATGGCAGC
ACTGCATAATTCTCTTACTGTCATGCCATCCGTAAGATGCTTTTCTGTGACTGGTGAGTACTCAACCAAG
TCATTCTGAGAATAGTGTATGCGGCGACCGAGTTGCTCTTGCCCGGCGTCAATACGGGATAATACCGCGC
CACATAGCAGAACTTTAAAAGTGCTCATCATTGGAAAACGTTCTTCGGGGCGAAAACTCTCAAGGATCTT
ACCGCTGTTGAGATCCAGTTCGATGTAACCCACTCGTGCACCCAACTGATCTTCAGCATCTTTTACTTTC
ACCAGCGTTTCTGGGTGAGCAAAAACAGGAAGGCAAAATGCCGCAAAAAAGGGAATAAGGGCGACACGGA
AATGTTGAATACTCATACTCTTCCTTTTTCAATATTATTGAAGCATTTATCAGGGTTATTGTCTCATGAG
CGGATACATATTTGAATGTATTTAGAAAAATAAACAAATAGGGGTTCCGCGCACATTTCCCCGAAAAGTG
CCACCTGACGTCGACGGATCGGGAGATCGATCTCCCGATCCCCTAGGGTCGACTCTCAGTACAATCTGCT
CTGATGCCGCATAGTTAAGCCAGTATCTGCTCCCTGCTTGTGTGTTGGAGGTCGCTGAGTAGTGCGCGAG
CAAAATTTAAGCTACAACAAGGCAAGGCTTGACCGACAATTGCATGAAGAATCTGCTTAGGGTTAGGCGT
TTTGCGCTGCTTCGCGATGTACGGGCCAGATATACGCGTTGACATTGATTATTGACTAGTTATTAATAGT
AATCAATTACGGGGTCATTAGTTCATAGCCCATATATGGAGTTCCGCGTTACATAACTTACGGTAAATGG
CCCGCCTGGCTGACCGCCCAACGACCCCCGCCCATTGACGTCAATAATGACGTATGTTCCCATAGTAACG
CCAATAGGGACTTTCCATTGACGTCAATGGGTGGAGTATTTACGGTAAACTGCCCACTTGGCAGTACATC
AAGTGTATCATATGCCAAGTACGCCCCCTATTGACGTCAATGACGGTAAATGGCCCGCCTGGCATTATGC
CCAGTACATGACCTTATGGGACTTTCCTACTTGGCAGTACATCTACGTATTAGTCATCGCTATTACCATG
GTGATGCGGTTTTGGCAGTACATCAATGGGCGTGGATAGCGGTTTGACTCACGGGGATTTCCAAGTCTCC
ACCCCATTGACGTCAATGGGAGTTTGTTTTGGCACCAAAATCAACGGGACTTTCCAAAATGTCGTAACAA
CTCCGCCCCATTGACGCAAATGGGCGGTAGGCGTGTACGGTGGGAGGTCTATATAAGCAGAGCTGGTTTA
GTGAACCGTCAGATCCGCTAGAGATCCGCGGCCGCTAATACGACTCACTATAGGGAGAGCCGCCACC
